>Addgene plasmid #226987 | pUC19-U6-SpCas9_gRNA-OPA1-createR194G-A6-gRNA_(CJT88) | addgene full sequence | sequence record 451251 | Addgene NGS Result
GACGTCGCTAGCTGTACAAAAAAGCAGGCTTTAAAGGAACCAATTCAGTCGACTGGATCCGGTACCAAGG
TCGGGCAGGAAGAGGGCCTATTTCCCATGATTCCTTCATATTTGCATATACGATACAAGGCTGTTAGAGA
GATAATTAGAATTAATTTGACTGTAAACACAAAGATATTAGTACAAAATACGTGACGTAGAAAGTAATAA
TTTCTTGGGTAGTTTGCAGTTTTAAAATTATGTTTTAAAATGGACTATCATATGCTTACCGTAACTTGAA
AGTATTTCGATTTCTTGGCTTTATATATCTTGTGGAAAGGACGAAACACCGCGTTTAGAGCAACAGATCG
TGTTTTAGAGCTAGAAATAGCAAGTTAAAATAAGGCTAGTCCGTTATCAACTTGAAAAAGTGGCACCGAG
TCGGTGCTTTTTTTAAGCTTGGGCCGCTCGAGGTACCTCTCTACATATGACATGTGAGCAAAAGGCCAGC
AAAAGGCCAGGAACCGTAAAAAGGCCGCGTTGCTGGCGTTTTTCCATAGGCTCCGCCCCCCTGACGAGCA
TCACAAAAATCGACGCTCAAGTCAGAGGTGGCGAAACCCGACAGGACTATAAAGATACCAGGCGTTTCCC
CCTGGAAGCTCCCTCGTGCGCTCTCCTGTTCCGACCCTGCCGCTTACCGGATACCTGTCCGCCTTTCTCC
CTTCGGGAAGCGTGGCGCTTTCTCATAGCTCACGCTGTAGGTATCTCAGTTCGGTGTAGGTCGTTCGCTC
CAAGCTGGGCTGTGTGCACGAACCCCCCGTTCAGCCCGACCGCTGCGCCTTATCCGGTAACTATCGTCTT
GAGTCCAACCCGGTAAGACACGACTTATCGCCACTGGCAGCAGCCACTGGTAACAGGATTAGCAGAGCGA
GGTATGTAGGCGGTGCTACAGAGTTCTTGAAGTGGTGGCCTAACTACGGCTACACTAGAAGAACAGTATT
TGGTATCTGCGCTCTGCTGAAGCCAGTTACCTTCGGAAAAAGAGTTGGTAGCTCTTGATCCGGCAAACAA
ACCACCGCTGGTAGCGGTGGTTTTTTTGTTTGCAAGCAGCAGATTACGCGCAGAAAAAAAGGATCTCAAG
AAGATCCTTTGATCTTTTCTACGGGGTCTGACGCTCAGTGGAACGAAAACTCACGTTAAGGGATTTTGGT
CATGAGATTATCAAAAAGGATCTTCACCTAGATCCTTTTAAATTAAAAATGAAGTTTTAAATCAATCTAA
AGTATATATGAGTAAACTTGGTCTGACAGTTACCAATGCTTAATCAGTGAGGCACCTATCTCAGCGATCT
GTCTATTTCGTTCATCCATAGTTGCCTGACTCCCCGTCGTGTAGATAACTACGATACGGGAGGGCTTACC
ATCTGGCCCCAGTGCTGCAATGATACCGCGAGACCCACGCTCACCGGCTCCAGATTTATCAGCAATAAAC
CAGCCAGCCGGAAGGGCCGAGCGCAGAAGTGGTCCTGCAACTTTATCCGCCTCCATCCAGTCTATTAATT
GTTGCCGGGAAGCTAGAGTAAGTAGTTCGCCAGTTAATAGTTTGCGCAACGTTGTTGCCATTGCTACAGG
CATCGTGGTGTCACGCTCGTCGTTTGGTATGGCTTCATTCAGCTCCGGTTCCCAACGATCAAGGCGAGTT
ACATGATCCCCCATGTTGTGCAAAAAAGCGGTTAGCTCCTTCGGTCCTCCGATCGTTGTCAGAAGTAAGT
TGGCCGCAGTGTTATCACTCATGGTTATGGCAGCACTGCATAATTCTCTTACTGTCATGCCATCCGTAAG
ATGCTTTTCTGTGACTGGTGAGTACTCAACCAAGTCATTCTGAGAATAGTGTATGCGGCGACCGAGTTGC
TCTTGCCCGGCGTCAATACGGGATAATACCGCGCCACATAGCAGAACTTTAAAAGTGCTCATCATTGGAA
AACGTTCTTCGGGGCGAAAACTCTCAAGGATCTTACCGCTGTTGAGATCCAGTTCGATGTAACCCACTCG
TGCACCCAACTGATCTTCAGCATCTTTTACTTTCACCAGCGTTTCTGGGTGAGCAAAAACAGGAAGGCAA
AATGCCGCAAAAAAGGGAATAAGGGCGACACGGAAATGTTGAATACTCATACTCTTCCTTTTTCAATATT
ATTGAAGCATTTATCAGGGTTATTGTCTCATGAGCGGATACATATTTGAATGTATTTAGAAAAATAAACA
AATAGGGGTTCCGCGCACATTTCCCCGAAAAGTGCCACCT
Features (pLannotate 1.2.2; 6 found; start..end, strand, type, name):
     13..30      +  protein_bind   attB1 (fragment): mutant version of attB; recombination site for the Gateway® BP reaction BP Clonase™
     82..322     +  promoter       U6 promoter: RNA polymerase III promoter for human U6 snRNA
    352..427     +  misc_RNA       gRNA scaffold: guide RNA scaffold for the Streptococcus pyogenes CRISPR/Cas9 system
    531..1119    -  rep_origin     ori: high-copy-number ColE1/pMB1/pBR322/pUC origin of replication
   1290..2150    -  CDS            AmpR: β-lactamase; bla; confers resistance to ampicillin, carbenicillin, and related antibiotics
   2151..2255    -  promoter       AmpR promoter: bla
