[The description below was written by a language model from this plasmid's Addgene catalogue record and pLannotate feature annotations shown in this document.]
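Description:
pUC19-U6-SpCas9_gRNA-OPA1-createR194G-A6-gRNA (CJT88) is a compact (about 2.3 kb) guide RNA expression plasmid for mammalian cells, built on the pUC19-derived BPK1520 backbone. It is propagated in E. coli as a high-copy plasmid through a ColE1/pUC-type origin of replication and is selected with ampicillin via a β-lactamase (AmpR) gene driven by its native bla promoter. The plasmid carries no mammalian selection marker or reporter, and it does not encode Cas9 or any base editor, so the editor protein has to be supplied from a separate construct.

The payload is a single RNA polymerase III transcription unit. The human U6 snRNA promoter drives a synthetic spacer directed at OPA1, which sits in the short gap between the promoter and the annotated Streptococcus pyogenes Cas9 gRNA scaffold, so that the transcript is a complete single guide RNA compatible with SpCas9-based effectors. According to the record, the guide is designed for adenine base editing, with the target adenine placed at position 6 of the protospacer (A6), within the typical activity window of adenine base editors. The intended A-to-G conversion produces the R194G substitution in OPA1. A short attB1-like fragment annotated upstream of the U6 promoter appears to be a backbone remnant with no stated function.

The construct is used by co-delivering it with an adenine base editor expression plasmid to generate OPA1-R194G cell lines, in the context of work on OPA1-dependent remodeling of mitochondrial cristae. The species of the targeted OPA1 locus is not stated in the record.
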