Addgene plasmid #226987: pUC19-U6-SpCas9_gRNA-OPA1-createR194G-A6-gRNA_(CJT88)
Purpose: pUC19 plasmid with U6 promoter and SpCas9 gRNA to create an OPA1-R194G cell line via adenine base editing (target base in position A6)
Depositing lab: Benjamin Kleinstiver. Depositing organization: Massachusetts General Hospital. Publication: In situ architecture of Opa1-dependent mitochondrial cristae remodeling. Fry MY, Navarro PP, Hakim P, Ananda VY, Qin X, Landoni JC, Rath S, Inde Z, Lugo CM, Luce BE, Ge Y, McDonald JL, Ali I, Ha LL, Kleinstiver BP, Chan DC, Sarosiek KA, Chao LH. EMBO J. 2024 Feb;43(3):391-413. doi: 10.1038/s44318-024-00027-2. Epub 2024 Jan 15. PubMed 38225406.
Backbone
  Vector backbone: BPK1520
  Backbone manufacturer: Keith Joung, Addgene plasmid #65777
  Vector type: Mammalian Expression, CRISPR
Growth in bacteria
  Bacterial resistance: Ampicillin, 100 μg/mL
  Growth temperature: 37°C
  Growth strain: DH5alpha
  Copy number: High Copy
Gene/Insert
  Gene/Insert name: SpCas9 gRNA A6 to create OPA1-R194G (alt names: CJT88; pUC19-U6-SpCas9_gRNA-OPA1-createR194G-A6-gRNA_(CJT88))
  gRNA/shRNA sequence: GCGTTTAGAGCAACAGATCGT
  Species: Synthetic
  Promoter: U6
  Cloning method: Restriction Enzyme; 5′ cloning site Unknown (unknown if destroyed)
  Sequencing primers: 5′ oS280-CAGGGTTATTGTCTCATGAGCGG
Terms and licenses: Academic/Nonprofit Terms; Industry Terms: Not Available to Industry
How to cite: pUC19-U6-SpCas9_gRNA-OPA1-createR194G-A6-gRNA_(CJT88) was a gift from Benjamin Kleinstiver (Addgene plasmid # 226987 ; http://n2t.net/addgene:226987 ; RRID:Addgene_226987)
